>Addgene plasmid #99295 | hSTARR-seq_OCT4 3UTR vector | addgene full sequence | sequence record 192981 | Addgene NGS Result
AAAATAGGCTGTCCCCAGTGCAAGTGCAGGTGCCAGAACATTTCTCTGGCCTAACTGGCCGGTACCTGAG
CATTGGATATTCCCATCCCCACCTCAGTAACTGAAGGACAAACCAAGATAAGTGTGTCTATCTACTGTGT
CCCAGGCTTCTTTATTTAAGAAAAAGGCCCGGTCGTGAGGCACTGGGCAGGTAAGTATCAAGGTTACAAG
ACAGGTTTAAGGAGACCAATAGAAACTGGGCTTGTCGAGACAGAGAAGACTCTTGCGTTTCTGATAGGCA
CCTATTGGTCTTACTGACATCCACTTTGCCTTTCTCTCCACAGGTGTCCACCCTGCAGGCTTAAGCATGG
CTAGCAAAGGAGAAGAACTCTTCACTGGAGTTGTCCCAATTCTTGTTGAATTAGATTGATCTAGAGCATG
CACCGGTGATATCGCGGCCGCATTAGGCACCCCAGGCTTTACACTTTATGCTTCCGGCTCGTATAATGTG
TGGATTTTGAGTTAGGATCCGTCGAGATTTTCAGGAGCTAAGGAAGCTAAAATGGAGAAAAAAATCACTG
GATATACCACCGTTGATATATCCCAATGGCATCGTAAAGAACATTTTGAGGCATTTCAGTCAGTTGCTCA
ATGTACCTATAACCAGACCGTTCAGCTGGATATTACGGCCTTTTTAAAGACCGTAAAGAAAAATAAGCAC
AAGTTTTATCCGGCCTTTATTCACATTCTTGCCCGCCTGATGAATGCTCATCCGGAATTCCGTATGGCAA
TGAAAGACGGTGAGCTGGTGATATGGGATAGTGTTCACCCTTGTTACACCGTTTTCCATGAGCAAACTGA
AACGTTTTCATCGCTCTGGAGTGAATACCACGACGATTTCCGGCAGTTTCTACACATATATTCGCAAGAT
GTGGCGTGTTACGGTGAAAACCTGGCCTATTTCCCTAAAGGGTTTATTGAGAATATGTTTTTCGTCTCAG
CCAATCCCTGGGTGAGTTTCACCAGTTTTGATTTAAACGTGGCCAATATGGACAACTTCTTCGCCCCCGT
TTTCACCATGGGCAAATATTATACGCAAGGCGACAAGGTGCTGATGCCGCTGGCGATTCAGGTTCATCAT
GCCGTTTGTGATGGCTTCCATGTCGGCAGAATGCTTAATGAATTACAACAGTACTGCGATGAGTGGCAGG
GCGGGGCGTAAACGCGTGGATCCGGCTTACTAAAAGCCAGATAACAGTATGCGTATTTGCGCGCTGATTT
TTGCGGTATAAGAATATATACTGATATGTATACCCGAAGTATGTCAAAAAGAGGTATGCTATGAAGCAGC
GTATTACAGTGACAGTTGACAGCGACAGCTATCAGTTGCTCAAGGCATATATGATGTCAATATCTCCGGT
CTGGTAAGCACAACCATGCAGAATGAAGCCCGTCGTCTGCGTGCCGAACGCTGGAAAGCGGAAAATCAGG
AAGGGATGGCTGAGGTCGCCCGGTTTATTGAAATGAACGGCTCTTTTGCTGACGAGAACAGGGGCTGGTG
AAATGCAGTTTAAGGTTTACACCTATAAAAGAGAGAGCCGTTATCGTCTGTTTGTGGATGTACAGAGTGA
TATTATTGACACGCCCGGGCGACGGATGGTGATCCCCCTGGCCAGTGCACGTCTGCTGTCAGATAAAGTC
TCCCGTGAACTTTACCCGGTGGTGCATATCGGGGATGAAAGCTGGCGCATGATGACCACCGATATGGCCA
GTGTGCCGGTCTCCGTTATCGGGGAAGAAGTGGCTGATCTCAGCCACCGCGAAAATGACATCAAAAACGC
CATTAACCTGATGTTCTGGGGAATATAAATGTCAGGCTCCCTTATACACAGCCAGTCTGCAGGATATCGT
CGACGAATTCGGCCGGCCGCTTCGAGCAGACATGATAAGATACATTGATGAGTTTGGACAAACCACAACT
AGAATGCAGTGAAAAAAATGCTTTATTTGTGAAATTTGTGATGCTATTGCTTTATTTGTAACCATTATAA
GCTGCAATAAACAAGTTAACAACAACAATTGCATTCATTTTATGTTTCAGGTTCAGGGGGAGGTGTGGGA
GGTTTTTTAAAGCAAGTAAAACCTCTACAAATGTGGTAAAATCGATAAGGATCCGACCGATGCCCTTGAG
AGCCTTCAACCCAGTCAGCTCCTTCCGGTGGGCGCGGGGCATGACTATCGTCGCCGCACTTATGACTGTC
TTCTTTATCATGCAACTCGTAGGACAGGTGCCGGCAGCGCTCTTCCGCTTCCTCGCTCACTGACTCGCTG
CGCTCGGTCGTTCGGCTGCGGCGAGCGGTATCAGCTCACTCAAAGGCGGTAATACGGTTATCCACAGAAT
CAGGGGATAACGCAGGAAAGAACATGTGAGCAAAAGGCCAGCAAAAGGCCAGGAACCGTAAAAAGGCCGC
GTTGCTGGCGTTTTTCCATAGGCTCCGCCCCCCTGACGAGCATCACAAAAATCGACGCTCAAGTCAGAGG
TGGCGAAACCCGACAGGACTATAAAGATACCAGGCGTTTCCCCCTGGAAGCTCCCTCGTGCGCTCTCCTG
TTCCGACCCTGCCGCTTACCGGATACCTGTCCGCCTTTCTCCCTTCGGGAAGCGTGGCGCTTTCTCATAG
CTCACGCTGTAGGTATCTCAGTTCGGTGTAGGTCGTTCGCTCCAAGCTGGGCTGTGTGCACGAACCCCCC
GTTCAGCCCGACCGCTGCGCCTTATCCGGTAACTATCGTCTTGAGTCCAACCCGGTAAGACACGACTTAT
CGCCACTGGCAGCAGCCACTGGTAACAGGATTAGCAGAGCGAGGTATGTAGGCGGTGCTACAGAGTTCTT
GAAGTGGTGGCCTAACTACGGCTACACTAGAAGAACAGTATTTGGTATCTGCGCTCTGCTGAAGCCAGTT
ACCTTCGGAAAAAGAGTTGGTAGCTCTTGATCCGGCAAACAAACCACCGCTGGTAGCGGTGGTTTTTTTG
TTTGCAAGCAGCAGATTACGCGCAGAAAAAAAGGATCTCAAGAAGATCCTTTGATCTTTTCTACGGGGTC
TGACGCTCAGTGGAACGAAAACTCACGTTAAGGGATTTTGGTCATGAGATTATCAAAAAGGATCTTCACC
TAGATCCTTTTAAATTAAAAATGAAGTTTTAAATCAATCTAAAGTATATATGAGTAAACTTGGTCTGACA
GCGGCCGCAAATGCTAAACCACTGCAGTGGTTACCAGTGCTTGATCAGTGAGGCACCGATCTCAGCGATC
TGCCTATTTCGTTCGTCCATAGTGGCCTGACTCCCCGTCGTGTAGATCACTACGATTCGTGAGGGCTTAC
CATCAGGCCCCAGCGCAGCAATGATGCCGCGAGAGCCGCGTTCACCGGCCCCCGATTTGTCAGCAATGAA
CCAGCCAGCAGGGAGGGCCGAGCGAAGAAGTGGTCCTGCTACTTTGTCCGCCTCCATCCAGTCTATGAGC
TGCTGTCGTGATGCTAGAGTAAGAAGTTCGCCAGTGAGTAGTTTCCGAAGAGTTGTGGCCATTGCTACTG
GCATCGTGGTATCACGCTCGTCGTTCGGTATGGCTTCGTTCAACTCTGGTTCCCAGCGGTCAAGCCGGGT
CACATGATCACCCATATTATGAAGAAATGCAGTCAGCTCCTTAGGGCCTCCGATCGTTGTCAGAAGTAAG
TTGGCCGCGGTGTTGTCGCTCATGGTAATGGCAGCACTACACAATTCTCTTACCGTCATGCCATCCGTAA
GATGCTTTTCCGTGACCGGCGAGTACTCAACCAAGTCGTTTTGTGAGTAGTGTATACGGCGACCAAGCTG
CTCTTGCCCGGCGTCTATACGGGACAACACCGCGCCACATAGCAGTACTTTGAAAGTGCTCATCATCGGG
AATCGTTCTTCGGGGCGGAAAGACTCAAGGATCTTGCCGCTATTGAGATCCAGTTCGATATAGCCCACTC
TTGCACCCAGTTGATCTTCAGCATCTTTTACTTTCACCAGCGTTTCGGGGTGTGCAAAAACAGGCAAGCA
AAATGCCGCAAAGAAGGGAATGAGTGCGACACGAAAATGTTGGATGCTCATACTCGTCCTTTTTCAATAT
TATTGAAGCATTTATCAGGGTTACTAGTACGTCTCTCAAGGATAAGTAAGTAATATTAAGGTACGGGAGG
TATTGGACAGGCCGCAATAAAATATCTTTATTTTCATTACATCTGTGTGTTGGTTTTTTGTGTGAATCGA
TAGTACTAACATACGCTCTCCATCAAAACAAAACGAAACAAAACAAACTAGC
Features (pLannotate 1.2.2; 15 found; start..end, strand, type, name):
    191..323     +  intron         chimeric intron: chimera between introns from human β-globin and immunoglobulin heavy chain genes
    338..406     +  CDS            cEGFP (fragment): cEGFP is a basic (constitutively fluorescent) green fluorescent protein published in 2008, derived from Aequorea victoria.
    458..488     +  promoter       lac UV5 promoter: E. coli lac promoter with an "up" mutation
    512..541     +  promoter       cat promoter (fragment): promoter of the E. coli cat gene encoding chloramphenicol acetyltransferase
    542..1201    +  CDS            CmR: chloramphenicol acetyltransferase; cat; confers resistance to chloramphenicol
   1380..1538    +  CDS            ccdA (fragment): CCDA_ECO57 - Also known as H, letA. Experimental evidence at protein level: Swiss-Prot protein existence level 1. Antitoxin component of a type II toxin-antitoxin (TA) system which inhibits the post-segregational killing (PSK) of plasmid-free cells, also referred to as a plasmid addiction system. Binds to and blocks the activity of CcdB; will also remove bound CcdB protein from the CcdB-GyrA complex by forming a CcdA-CcdB complex, a process termed rejuvenation. Functions as a transcriptional corepressor for the ccdAB operon, repression also requires CcdB (By similarity). From Escherichia coli
   1543..1845    +  CDS            ccdB: CCDB_ECOLI - Also known as G, letB, letD. Experimental evidence at protein level: Swiss-Prot protein existence level 1. Toxic component of a type II toxin-antitoxin (TA) system, functioning in plasmid maintainence. Responsible for the post- segregational killing (PSK) of plasmid-free cells, also referred to as a plasmid addiction system. Half-life of over 2 hours. Cell killing by CcdB is accompanied by filamentation, defects in chromosome and plasmid segregation, defects in cell division, formation of anucleate cells, decreased DNA synthesis and plasmid loss. Interferes with the activity of DN
   1926..2047    -  polyA_signal   SV40 poly(A) signal: SV40 polyadenylation signal
   2070..2138    -  CDS            large T antigen (fragment): large T antigen from SV40 (simian virus 40)
   2154..2283    +  CDS            TcR (fragment): tetracycline efflux protein; tet; confers resistance to tetracycline
   2463..3051    -  rep_origin     ori: high-copy-number ColE1/pMB1/pBR322/pUC origin of replication
   3251..4111    -  CDS            AmpR: β-lactamase confers resistance to ampicillin, carbenicillin, and related antibiotics
   4112..4153    -  promoter       AmpR promoter (fragment): bla
   4216..4264    +  polyA_signal   poly(A) signal: synthetic polyadenylation signal
   4278..47      +  misc_feature   pause site (across the origin): RNA polymerase II transcriptional pause signal from the human α2 globin gene
