[The description below was written by a language model from this plasmid's Addgene catalogue record and pLannotate feature annotations shown in this document.]
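Description:
hSTARR-seq_OCT4 3UTR vector is an empty mammalian screening backbone for STARR-seq (self-transcribing active regulatory region sequencing), in which candidate enhancers from a DNA library are cloned into the transcribed region of a reporter so that active fragments drive their own transcription and can be quantified by sequencing the resulting RNA. The backbone is attributed to Promega. It replicates in E. coli from a high-copy ColE1/pUC-type origin and carries AmpR (β-lactamase), with a second, chloramphenicol marker in the stuffer cassette. The catalogue lists a backbone size of 2,857 bp, whereas the sequenced record is 4,322 nt; the record does not explain the difference.

The annotated reporter unit runs from a chimeric β-globin/immunoglobulin intron into a short GFP-derived fragment, followed by a cassette containing lac UV5 and cat promoter elements, CmR, a ccdA fragment and the ccdB toxin gene, and then an SV40 poly(A) signal. An upstream synthetic poly(A) signal and an RNA polymerase II pause site are elements normally used to limit read-through transcription from the backbone into a reporter. The CmR–ccdB cassette is a negative-selection placeholder: ccdB kills ordinary E. coli strains, so the empty vector must be maintained in a ccdB-tolerant strain. According to the depositor, libraries are inserted via the AgeI and SalI sites using In-Fusion cloning, which presumably replaces this cassette so that uncut vector is counter-selected.

The name suggests an OCT4-derived core promoter and library placement in the 3′ UTR, but no mammalian promoter is annotated in the feature table and the record does not state one explicitly. Small large T antigen and TcR fragments appear to be backbone remnants.
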