Addgene plasmid #99295: hSTARR-seq_OCT4 3UTR vector
Purpose: (Empty Backbone) Vector to measure enhancer activity of candidates from a DNA library by STARR-seq.
Depositing lab: Alexander Stark. Depositing organization: Research Institute of Molecular Pathology (IMP). Publication: Resolving systematic errors in widely used enhancer activity assays in human cells. Muerdter F, Boryn LM, Woodfin AR, Neumayr C, Rath M, Zabidi MA, Pagani M, Haberle V, Kazmar T, Catarino RR, Schernhuber K, Arnold CD, Stark A. Nat Methods. 2017 Dec 11. pii: nmeth.4534. doi: 10.1038/nmeth.4534. PubMed 29256496.
Backbone
  Vector backbone: hSTARR-seq_OCT4 3UTR vector
  Backbone manufacturer: Promega
  Backbone size (bp): 2857
  Vector type: Mammalian Expression ; hSTARR-seq screening vector
Growth in bacteria
  Bacterial resistance: Chloramphenicol and Ampicillin, 25 & 100 μg/mL
  Growth temperature: 37°C
  Growth strain: ccdB Survival
  Copy number: High Copy
Gene/Insert
  Gene/Insert name: None
Terms and licenses: Academic/Nonprofit Terms; Industry Terms: Not Available to Industry
Depositor comments: This screening vector can screen a DNA library which can be inserted via the AgeI and SalI restriction sides using subsequent In-Fusion reaction (Clontech) . Please see bioRxiv for preprint article. Posted 17 July 2017. DOI: 10.1101/164590
How to cite: hSTARR-seq_OCT4 3UTR vector was a gift from Alexander Stark (Addgene plasmid # 99295 ; http://n2t.net/addgene:99295 ; RRID:Addgene_99295)
